Addgene plasmid #232125: JDW 1035 (pME_V5_TCF7L1_P2A_H2A_mCherry)
Purpose: A middle entry gateway clone containing V5 tagged human TCFL7 / TCF3 and an H2A tagged mCherry, separated by a P2A peptide cleavage sequence.
Depositing lab: Joshua Wythe. Depositing organization: University of Virginia. Publication: Defining the Transcriptional and Epigenetic Basis of Organotypic Endothelial Diversity in the Developing and Adult Mouse. Cantu Gutierrez ME, Hill MC, Largoza G, Martin JF, Wythe JD. bioRxiv 2021.11.15.468651 10.1101/2021.11.15.468651.
Backbone
  Vector backbone: pDONR 221
  Vector type: Gateway cloning
Growth in bacteria
  Bacterial resistance: Kanamycin, 50 μg/mL
  Growth temperature: 37°C
  Growth strain: NEB Stable
  Copy number: High Copy
Gene/Insert
  Gene/Insert name: TCF7L1 / TCF3
  Species: H. sapiens (human)
  Entrez Gene: TCF7L1 (a.k.a. TCF-3, TCF3)
  Tag / fusion protein: V5 (N terminal on insert)
  Cloning method: Restriction Enzyme; 5′ cloning site unknown (unknown if destroyed)
Terms and licenses: Academic/Nonprofit Terms; Industry Terms: Not Available to Industry
How to cite: JDW 1035 (pME_V5_TCF7L1_P2A_H2A_mCherry) was a gift from Joshua Wythe (Addgene plasmid # 232125 ; http://n2t.net/addgene:232125 ; RRID:Addgene_232125)
