[The description below was written by a language model from this plasmid's Addgene catalogue record and pLannotate feature annotations shown in this document.]
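Description:
JDW 1035 (pME_V5_TCF7L1_P2A_H2A_mCherry) is a Gateway middle entry clone built on the pDONR 221 backbone, about 5.6 kb in the sequenced record. It is propagated in E. coli as a high-copy plasmid through a ColE1/pUC-type origin and selected with kanamycin via the KanR aminoglycoside phosphotransferase gene. The rrnB T1 and T2 terminators upstream of the cassette are standard pDONR elements that insulate the insert from read-through transcription. The short lacI and lacZα fragments are backbone remnants, and an 18-bp "chicken β-actin promoter" hit falls inside the coding region near the V5 tag and is probably an annotation artefact rather than a working promoter.

The payload lies between attL1 and attL2, the sites used by LR Clonase to transfer the cassette into a destination vector. It is a single open reading frame: an N-terminal V5 epitope tag, the TCF7L1 (also called TCF3) coding sequence, a P2A self-cleaving peptide, and a histone H2A–mCherry fusion. The catalogue lists the insert as human. The automated annotation matched it to the mouse Tcf7l1 protein entry, which may simply reflect high conservation between the orthologues, and the H2A portion matched a chicken H2A variant entry. TCF7L1 is a Wnt pathway transcription factor that represses targets in the absence of β-catenin.

P2A-mediated ribosome skipping should yield V5-tagged TCF7L1 and a separate chromatin-bound red nuclear marker from one transcript, so expressing cells can be identified by nuclear fluorescence. As an entry clone it carries no eukaryotic promoter or polyadenylation signal within the att sites. These must be supplied by recombination with other entry and destination vectors. The record does not specify which ones or the intended host.
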