Features (pLannotate 1.2.2; 14 found; start..end, strand, type, name):
    121..213     +  CDS            lacI (fragment): lac repressor; lacI; The lac repressor binds to the lac operator to inhibit transcription in E. coli. This inhibition can be relieved by adding lactose or isopropyl-β-D-thiogalactopyranoside (IPTG).
    268..295     -  terminator     rrnB T2 terminator: transcription terminator T2 from the E. coli rrnB gene
    427..470     +  terminator     rrnB T1 terminator: Escherichia coli rrnB; transcription terminator T1 from the E. coli rrnB gene
    517..553     -  CDS            lacZα (fragment): LacZα fragment of β-galactosidase; lacZ fragment
    569..668     +  protein_bind   attL1: mutant version of attL; recombination site for the Gateway® LR reaction LR Clonase™
    683..724     +  CDS            V5 tag: epitope tag from simian virus 5
    761..778     +  promoter       chicken β-actin promoter (fragment): contains a 21-bp deletion relative to the standard chicken β-actin promoter
    824..2500    +  CDS            Tcf7l1: TF7L1_MOUSE - Also known as Tcf3. Experimental evidence at protein level: Swiss-Prot protein existence level 1. Participates in the Wnt signaling pathway. Binds to DNA and acts as a repressor in the absence of CTNNB1, and as an activator in its presence. Necessary for the terminal differentiation of epidermal cells, the formation of keratohyalin granules and the development of the barrier function of the epidermis. From Mus musculus (Mouse).
   2567..2950    +  CDS            H2AZ2: H2AV_CHICK - Also known as H2AF. Experimental evidence at protein level: Swiss-Prot protein existence level 1. Variant histone H2A which replaces conventional H2A in a subset of nucleosomes. Nucleosomes wrap and compact DNA into chromatin, limiting DNA accessibility to the cellular machineries which require DNA as a template. Histones thereby play a central role in transcription regulation, DNA repair, DNA replication and chromosomal stability. DNA accessibility is regulated via a complex set of post- translational modifications of histones, also called histone code, and nucleosome remodeling.
   2957..3664    +  CDS            mCherry: mCherry is a basic (constitutively fluorescent) red fluorescent protein published in 2004, derived from Discosoma sp.. It is reported to be a very rapidly-maturing monomer with low acid sensitivity.
   3686..3784    -  protein_bind   attL2: mutant version of attL; recombination site for the Gateway® LR reaction LR Clonase™
   3802..3820    -  promoter       T7 promoter: promoter for bacteriophage T7 RNA polymerase
   3954..4763    +  CDS            KanR: aminoglycoside phosphotransferase; aph(3')-Ia; confers resistance to kanamycin in bacteria or G418 (Geneticin®) in eukaryotes
   4910..5498    +  rep_origin     ori: high-copy-number ColE1/pMB1/pBR322/pUC origin of replication
>Addgene plasmid #232125 | JDW 1035 (pME_V5_TCF7L1_P2A_H2A_mCherry) | addgene full sequence | sequence record 462710 | Addgene NGS Result
CTTTCCTGCGTTATCCCCTGATTCTGTGGATAACCGTATTACCGCCTTTGAGTGAGCTGATACCGCTCGC
CGCAGCCGAACGACCGAGCGCAGCGAGTCAGTGAGCGAGGAAGCGGAAGAGCGCCCAATACGCAAACCGC
CTCTCCCCGCGCGTTGGCCGATTCATTAATGCAGCTGGCACGACAGGTTTCCCGACTGGAAAGCGGGCAG
TGAGCGCAACGCAATTAATACGCGTACCGCTAGCCAGGAAGAGTTTGTAGAAACGCAAAAAGGCCATCCG
TCAGGATGGCCTTCTGCTTAGTTTGATGCCTGGCAGTTTATGGCGGGCGTCCTGCCCGCCACCCTCCGGG
CCGTTGCTTCACAACGTTCAAATCCGCTCCCGGCGGATTTGTCCTACTCAGGAGAGCGTTCACCGACAAA
CAACAGATAAAACGAAAGGCCCAGTCTTCCGACTGAGCCTTTCGTTTTATTTGATGCCTGGCAGTTCCCT
ACTCTCGCGTTAACGCTAGCATGGATGTTTTCCCAGTCACGACGTTGTAAAACGACGGCCAGTCTTAAGC
TCGGGCCCCAAATAATGATTTTATTTTGACTGATAGTGACCTGTTCGTTGCAACAAATTGATGAGCAATG
CTTTTTTATAATGCCAACTTTGTACAAAAAAGCAGGCTGGATCGCCACCATGGGTAAGCCTATCCCTAAC
CCTCTCCTCGGTCTCGATTCTACGGGTGGTGCTGGTGGTATGCCCCAGCTCGGCGGCGGGGGCGGCGGCG
GCGGCGGCAGCGGGGGAGGCGGCGGCTCCAGCGCCGGGGCGGCCGGCGGAGGGGACGACCTCGGGGCGAA
CGACGAGCTGATCCCCTTCCAGGACGAGGGGGGCGAGGAGCAGGAGCCGAGCAGCGATAGCGCCTCGGCG
CAGCGGGACCTAGACGAGGTCAAGTCGTCCCTGGTCAACGAGTCGGAGAACCAGAGCAGCAGCTCGGACT
CGGAGGCGGAGAGGCGCCCGCAGCCCGTCCGGGACACTTTCCAGAAGCCGCGGGACTATTTCGCCGAAGT
GAGAAGGCCTCAGGACAGCGCGTTCTTTAAAGGACCCCCGTACCCTGGGTACCCCTTCCTGATGATCCCG
GACCTGAGCAGCCCGTACCTCTCCAACGGACCCCTGTCTCCCGGAGGAGCGCGCACCTACCTGCAGATGA
AATGGCCCCTCCTCGATGTCCCCTCCAGCGCCACAGTCAAGGACACGAGGTCACCATCTCCAGCACACTT
GTCTAATAAAGTTCCTGTCGTTCAGCACCCGCATCACATGCATCCGCTGACTCCCCTCATCACCTACAGC
AATGACCACTTCTCCCCCGGCTCCCCTCCCACCCACCTCTCCCCAGAGATCGATCCAAAGACAGGAATCC
CCCGGCCCCCTCACCCATCCGAGCTGTCACCGTATTACCCACTCTCTCCCGGAGCTGTCGGACAAATCCC
CCACCCCCTCGGCTGGCTCGTCCCACAGCAAGGCCAGCCCATGTACTCCCTTCCTCCCGGTGGCTTCCGG
CACCCTTACCCCGCCCTCGCCATGAACGCCTCGATGTCCAGCCTGGTCTCCAGTCGGTTCTCTCCTCACA
TGGTGGCTCCTGCCCACCCTGGCCTGCCCACCTCAGGGATCCCCCACCCTGCCATCGTCTCCCCCATCGT
CAAGCAGGAACCGGCACCCCCCAGCCTGAGCCCTGCAGTGAGCGTGAAATCACCAGTCACCGTGAAAAAG
GAGGAGGAAAAGAAGCCCCACGTGAAGAAGCCTCTGAATGCCTTCATGTTGTATATGAAGGAGATGAGGG
CCAAGGTGGTGGCTGAGTGCACCCTGAAGGAAAGTGCAGCCATTAACCAGATCCTTGGAAGAAAGTGGCA
CAACCTGTCTCGAGAAGAACAGGCCAAGTACTACGAGCTGGCCCGGAAGGAGCGGCAGCTTCACTCGCAG
CTCTACCCAACCTGGTCAGCCCGGGACAACTATGGTAAGAAAAAGAAGAGGAAGAGAGAAAAGCAGCTGT
CCCAGACACAGTCACAGCAGCAAGTCCAGGAGGCAGAGGGTGCCCTGGCCTCCAAGAGCAAGAAGCCATG
TGTTCAGTACCTGCCCCCCGAGAAGCCCTGTGACAGCCCTGCCTCCTCCCACGGGAGCATGCTGGACTCC
CCGGCCACTCCCTCTGCAGCTTTGGCCTCACCAGCTGCCCCTGCTGCCACCCATTCGGAGCAAGCCCAGC
CCCTCTCCCTCACCACCAAACCAGAAACCCGGGCCCAGCTGGCTCTCCACTCTGCCGCCTTCCTGTCGGC
TAAGGCTGCAGCCTCCTCCTCTAGGCAGATGGGCAGCCAGCCTCCCCTCCTGTCCCGGCCCCTCCCCCTT
GGGTCCATGCCCACAGCTCTGCTGGCCTCTCCCCCGTCCTTCCCCGCCACGCTCCATGCCCACCAGGCCC
TCCCGGTGCTACAGGCCCAGCCTCTTTCCCTGGTCACCAAGTCTGCCCACGGAGCCACTAACTTCTCCCT
GTTGAAACAAGCAGGGGATGTCGAAGAGAATCCCGGGCCACCTAGGATGGCAGGTGGAAAAGCAGGTAAA
GACAGTGGAAAAGCCAAGACGAAAGCCGTCTCCAGATCTCAGAGAGCTGGTCTGCAGTTCCCTGTAGGTC
GTATCCACAGGCACCTGAAGACACGAACCACCAGCCATGGCCGTGTCGGAGCTACAGCTGCGGTTTACAG
TGCTGCTATCCTGGAGTATCTCACCGCTGAGGTGCTGGAGTTGGCTGGAAACGCTTCTAAGGATCTGAAG
GTGAAGCGAATCACTCCCAGACATTTACAGCTGGCCATCCGCGGAGACGAGGAGCTGGACTCGCTTATCA
AGGCCACCATTGCTGGAGGAGGAGTCATTCCTCACATCCACAAGTCTCTGATTGGTAAGAAGGGCCAGCA
GAAAACCGCAGGGGGGATGGTGAGCAAGGGCGAGGAGGACAACATGGCCATCATCAAGGAGTTCATGCGC
TTCAAGGTGCACATGGAGGGCTCCGTGAACGGCCACGAGTTCGAGATCGAGGGCGAGGGCGAGGGCCGCC
CCTACGAGGGCACCCAGACCGCCAAGCTGAAGGTGACCAAGGGCGGCCCCCTGCCCTTCGCCTGGGACAT
CCTGTCCCCTCAGTTCATGTACGGCTCCAAGGCCTACGTGAAGCACCCCGCCGACATCCCCGACTACTTG
AAGCTGTCCTTCCCCGAGGGCTTCAAGTGGGAGCGCGTGATGAACTTCGAGGACGGCGGCGTGGTGACCG
TGACCCAGGACTCCTCCCTGCAGGACGGCGAGTTCATCTACAAGGTGAAGCTGCGCGGCACCAACTTCCC
CTCCGACGGCCCCGTAATGCAGAAGAAGACCATGGGCTGGGAGGCCTCCTCCGAGCGGATGTACCCCGAG
GACGGCGCCCTGAAGGGCGAGATCAAGCAGAGGCTGAAGCTGAAGGACGGCGGCCACTACGACGCCGAGG
TCAAGACCACCTACAAGGCCAAGAAGCCCGTGCAGCTGCCCGGCGCCTACAACGTCAACATCAAGCTGGA
CATCACCTCCCACAACGAGGACTACACCATCGTGGAACAGTACGAGCGCGCCGAGGGCCGCCACTCCACC
GGCGGCATGGACGAGCTGTACAAGTAATGATAGCTCGAGAGATCTCCCAGCTTTCTTGTACAAAGTTGGC
ATTATAAGAAAGCATTGCTTATCAATTTGTTGCAACGAACAGGTCACTATCAGTCAAAATAAAATCATTA
TTTGCCATCCAGCTGATATCCCCTATAGTGAGTCGTATTACATGGTCATAGCTGTTTCCTGGCAGCTCTG
GCCCGTGTCTCAAAATCTCTGATGTTACATTGCACAAGATAAAAATATATCATCATGAACAATAAAACTG
TCTGCTTACATAAACAGTAATACAAGGGGTGTTATGAGCCATATTCAACGGGAAACGTCGAGGCCGCGAT
TAAATTCCAACATGGATGCTGATTTATATGGGTATAAATGGGCTCGCGATAATGTCGGGCAATCAGGTGC
GACAATCTATCGCTTGTATGGGAAGCCCGATGCGCCAGAGTTGTTTCTGAAACATGGCAAAGGTAGCGTT
GCCAATGATGTTACAGATGAGATGGTCAGACTAAACTGGCTGACGGAATTTATGCCTCTTCCGACCATCA
AGCATTTTATCCGTACTCCTGATGATGCATGGTTACTCACCACTGCGATCCCCGGAAAAACAGCATTCCA
GGTATTAGAAGAATATCCTGATTCAGGTGAAAATATTGTTGATGCGCTGGCAGTGTTCCTGCGCCGGTTG
CATTCGATTCCTGTTTGTAATTGTCCTTTTAACAGCGATCGCGTATTTCGTCTCGCTCAGGCGCAATCAC
GAATGAATAACGGTTTGGTTGATGCGAGTGATTTTGATGACGAGCGTAATGGCTGGCCTGTTGAACAAGT
CTGGAAAGAAATGCATAAACTTTTGCCATTCTCACCGGATTCAGTCGTCACTCATGGTGATTTCTCACTT
GATAACCTTATTTTTGACGAGGGGAAATTAATAGGTTGTATTGATGTTGGACGAGTCGGAATCGCAGACC
GATACCAGGATCTTGCCATCCTATGGAACTGCCTCGGTGAGTTTTCTCCTTCATTACAGAAACGGCTTTT
TCAAAAATATGGTATTGATAATCCTGATATGAATAAATTGCAGTTTCATTTGATGCTCGATGAGTTTTTC
TAATCAGAATTGGTTAATTGGTTGTAACACTGGCAGAGCATTACGCTGACTTGACGGGACGGCGCAAGCT
CATGACCAAAATCCCTTAACGTGAGTTACGCGTCGTTCCACTGAGCGTCAGACCCCGTAGAAAAGATCAA
AGGATCTTCTTGAGATCCTTTTTTTCTGCGCGTAATCTGCTGCTTGCAAACAAAAAAACCACCGCTACCA
GCGGTGGTTTGTTTGCCGGATCAAGAGCTACCAACTCTTTTTCCGAAGGTAACTGGCTTCAGCAGAGCGC
AGATACCAAATACTGTTCTTCTAGTGTAGCCGTAGTTAGGCCACCACTTCAAGAACTCTGTAGCACCGCC
TACATACCTCGCTCTGCTAATCCTGTTACCAGTGGCTGCTGCCAGTGGCGATAAGTCGTGTCTTACCGGG
TTGGACTCAAGACGATAGTTACCGGATAAGGCGCAGCGGTCGGGCTGAACGGGGGGTTCGTGCACACAGC
CCAGCTTGGAGCGAACGACCTACACCGAACTGAGATACCTACAGCGTGAGCTATGAGAAAGCGCCACGCT
TCCCGAAGGGAGAAAGGCGGACAGGTATCCGGTAAGCGGCAGGGTCGGAACAGGAGAGCGCACGAGGGAG
CTTCCAGGGGGAAACGCCTGGTATCTTTATAGTCCTGTCGGGTTTCGCCACCTCTGACTTGAGCGTCGAT
TTTTGTGATGCTCGTCAGGGGGGCGGAGCCTATGGAAAAACGCCAGCAACGCGGCCTTTTTACGGTTCCT
GGCCTTTTGCTGGCCTTTTGCTCACATGTT
